Addgene plasmid #103269: LSB-hsa-miR-15b-5p
Purpose: Used to sense miRNA activity using fluorescence based tools. hsa-miR-15b-5p target in 3' UTR of of mKate. miRNA activity can be measured by the repression of mKate2 relative to EBFP2 fluorescent proteins . Plasmid is inherently unstable; please see Depositor Comments
Depositing lab: Ron Weiss. Depositing organization: Massachusetts Institute of Technology. Publication: A mixed antagonistic/synergistic miRNA repression model enables accurate predictions of multi-input miRNA sensor activity. Gam JJ, Babb J, Weiss R. Nat Commun. 2018 Jun 22;9(1):2430. doi: 10.1038/s41467-018-04575-0. PubMed 29934631.
Backbone
  Vector backbone: Low Sensor Backbone (LSB)
  Vector type: Mammalian Expression, Synthetic Biology
Growth in bacteria
  Bacterial resistance: Ampicillin and Kanamycin, 100 & 50 μg/mL
  Growth temperature: 30°C
  Growth strain: NEB Stable
  Copy number: High Copy
Gene/Insert
  Gene/Insert name: hsa-miR-15b-5p target
  Species: H. sapiens (human)
  Entrez Gene: MIR15B (a.k.a. MIRN15B, hsa-mir-15b, miR-15b)
  Promoter: EF-1a
  Cloning method: Gibson Cloning
Terms and licenses: Academic/Nonprofit Terms; Industry Terms: Not Available to Industry
Depositor comments: Please note that this plasmid is inherently unstable due to a repeating poly A element. We recommend performing a diagnostic digest on multiple colonies upon receipt. The depositors would like to note the presence of several discrepancies between the depositor sequence and physical plasmid sequence. In particular, the sequences upstream and downstream of the puromycin coding region have 10 bp insertions which do not affect the ability to perform puromycin selection. The sequences for those regions within the physical plasmids are as follows: Upstream of Puro: GAATTCGACCGCCTGTCTCAAGGTGCCACC; Downstream of Puro: GCTTTGAGACTACGCGTGAATTCACTCCTC.
How to cite: LSB-hsa-miR-15b-5p was a gift from Ron Weiss (Addgene plasmid # 103269 ; http://n2t.net/addgene:103269 ; RRID:Addgene_103269)
