[The description below was written by a language model from this plasmid's Addgene catalogue record and pLannotate feature annotations shown in this document.]
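Description:
LSB-hsa-miR-15b-5p is a mammalian expression plasmid from a synthetic-biology miRNA sensor series, built on the Low Sensor Backbone (LSB) and used to report the activity of human miR-15b-5p by fluorescence. It is about 11 kb and replicates in E. coli from a high-copy ColE1/pUC-type origin. It carries both an ampicillin (β-lactamase) and a kanamycin (aph(3')-Ia) resistance gene, and the record lists selection with both antibiotics.

The payload consists of two parallel transcription units in the same orientation, each driven by the human EF-1α core promoter with its intron A and terminated by a rabbit β-globin polyadenylation signal. The first unit encodes the red fluorescent protein mKate2. According to the catalogue entry, the hsa-miR-15b-5p target is placed in the mKate2 3' UTR, although the target itself is not annotated in the feature table. The second unit encodes the blue fluorescent protein EBFP2 without a target site and serves as an internal reference. When miR-15b-5p is active in a transfected cell, mKate2 output falls relative to EBFP2, so the red-to-blue ratio reads out miRNA-mediated repression while normalising for plasmid dose. Gateway attB4, attB1 and attB2 scars flanking the promoters and coding regions reflect modular assembly of the units; the target insert was introduced by Gibson cloning.

A puromycin N-acetyltransferase gene with its own β-globin poly(A) signal is also present for selection in mammalian cells; no dedicated mammalian promoter for it is annotated. The depositor warns that the repeated poly(A) elements make the plasmid inherently unstable. The physical plasmid also differs slightly from the deposited sequence, with short insertions flanking the puromycin coding region that do not affect selection.
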