Features (pLannotate 1.2.2; 28 found; start..end, strand, type, name):
     87..675     -  rep_origin     ori: high-copy-number ColE1/pMB1/pBR322/pUC origin of replication
    846..1706    -  CDS            AmpR: β-lactamase; bla; confers resistance to ampicillin, carbenicillin, and related antibiotics
   1707..1778    -  promoter       AmpR promoter: bla
   1857..2456    +  CDS            PuroR: puromycin N-acetyltransferase; pac from Streptomyces alboniger; confers resistance to puromycin
   2461..2541    +  CDS            HBB (fragment): HBB_PONPY - Experimental evidence at transcript level: Swiss-Prot protein existence level 2. Involved in oxygen transport from the lung to the various peripheral tissues. From Pongo pygmaeus (Bornean orangutan).
   2612..2667    +  polyA_signal   β-globin poly(A) signal: rabbit β-globin polyadenylation signal (Gil and Proudfoot, 1987)
   3646..3666    +  protein_bind   attB4: mutant version of attB; core recombination site for the Gateway® BP reaction BP Clonase™
   3734..3945    +  promoter       EF-1α core promoter: core promoter for human elongation factor EF-1α
   3946..4884    +  intron         EF-1α intron A: intron upstream of the start codon of human EF-1α
   4911..4931    +  protein_bind   attB1: mutant version of attB; core recombination site for the Gateway® BP reaction BP Clonase™
   4951..5646    +  CDS            mKate2: mKate2 is a basic (constitutively fluorescent) red fluorescent protein published in 2009, derived from Entacmaea quadricolor. It is reported to be a rapidly-maturing monomer with moderate acid sensitivity.
   5666..5690    -  protein_bind   attB2: mutant version of attB; recombination site for the Gateway® BP reaction BP Clonase™
   5834..5908    +  CDS            HBB (fragment): HBB_PONPY - Experimental evidence at transcript level: Swiss-Prot protein existence level 2. Involved in oxygen transport from the lung to the various peripheral tissues. From Pongo pygmaeus (Bornean orangutan).
   5979..6034    +  polyA_signal   β-globin poly(A) signal: rabbit β-globin polyadenylation signal (Gil and Proudfoot, 1987)
   6418..6443    +  misc_feature   SA: splice acceptor site
   7115..7135    +  protein_bind   attB4: mutant version of attB; core recombination site for the Gateway® BP reaction BP Clonase™
   7203..7414    +  promoter       EF-1α core promoter: core promoter for human elongation factor EF-1α
   7415..8353    +  intron         EF-1α intron A: intron upstream of the start codon of human EF-1α
   8380..8400    +  protein_bind   attB1: mutant version of attB; core recombination site for the Gateway® BP reaction BP Clonase™
   8411..9127    +  CDS            EBFP2: EBFP2 is a basic (constitutively fluorescent) blue fluorescent protein published in 2007, derived from Aequorea victoria. It is reported to be a rapidly-maturing monomer with moderate acid sensitivity.
   9135..9159    -  protein_bind   attB2: mutant version of attB; recombination site for the Gateway® BP reaction BP Clonase™
   9163..9243    +  CDS            HBB (fragment): HBB_PONPY - Experimental evidence at transcript level: Swiss-Prot protein existence level 2. Involved in oxygen transport from the lung to the various peripheral tissues. From Pongo pygmaeus (Bornean orangutan).
   9314..9369    +  polyA_signal   β-globin poly(A) signal: rabbit β-globin polyadenylation signal (Gil and Proudfoot, 1987)
   9752..9774    -  protein_bind   lac operator (fragment): The lac repressor binds to the lac operator to inhibit transcription in E. coli. This inhibition can be relieved by adding lactose or isopropyl-β-D-thiogalactopyranoside (IPTG). lac repressor encoded by lacI
   9778..9808    -  promoter       lac promoter: promoter for the E. coli lac operon
   9823..9844    -  protein_bind   CAP binding site: CAP binding activates transcription in the presence of cAMP. E. coli catabolite activator protein
   9857..9896    -  CDS            lacI (fragment): lac repressor; lacI; The lac repressor binds to the lac operator to inhibit transcription in E. coli. This inhibition can be relieved by adding lactose or isopropyl-β-D-thiogalactopyranoside (IPTG).
  10069..10878   +  CDS            KanR: aminoglycoside phosphotransferase; aph(3')-Ia; confers resistance to kanamycin in bacteria or G418 (Geneticin®) in eukaryotes
>Addgene plasmid #103269 | LSB-hsa-miR-15b-5p | depositor full sequence | sequence record 195587 | Full Sequence
AATTGAGGGGATAACGCAGGAAAGAACATGTGAGCAAAAGGCCAGCAAAAGGCCAGGAACCGTAAAAAGG
CCGCGTTGCTGGCGTTTTTCCATAGGCTCCGCCCCCCTGACGAGCATCACAAAAATCGACGCTCAAGTCA
GAGGTGGCGAAACCCGACAGGACTATAAAGATACCAGGCGTTTCCCCCTGGAAGCTCCCTCGTGCGCTCT
CCTGTTCCGACCCTGCCGCTTACCGGATACCTGTCCGCCTTTCTCCCTTCGGGAAGCGTGGCGCTTTCTC
ATAGCTCACGCTGTAGGTATCTCAGTTCGGTGTAGGTCGTTCGCTCCAAGCTGGGCTGTGTGCACGAACC
CCCCGTTCAGCCCGACCGCTGCGCCTTATCCGGTAACTATCGTCTTGAGTCCAACCCGGTAAGACACGAC
TTATCGCCACTGGCAGCAGCCACTGGTAACAGGATTAGCAGAGCGAGGTATGTAGGCGGTGCTACAGAGT
TCTTGAAGTGGTGGCCTAACTACGGCTACACTAGAAGAACAGTATTTGGTATCTGCGCTCTGCTGAAGCC
AGTTACCTTCGGAAAAAGAGTTGGTAGCTCTTGATCCGGCAAACAAACCACCGCTGGTAGCGGTGGTTTT
TTTGTTTGCAAGCAGCAGATTACGCGCAGAAAAAAAGGATCTCAAGAAGATCCTTTGATCTTTTCTACGG
GGTCTGACGCTCAGTGGAACGAAAACTCACGTTAAGGGATTTTGGTCATGAGATTATCAAAAAGGATCTT
CACCTAGATCCTTTTAAATTAAAAATGAAGTTTTAAATCAATCTAAAGTATATATGAGTAAACTTGGTCT
GACAGTTACCAATGCTTAATCAGTGAGGCACCTATCTCAGCGATCTGTCTATTTCGTTCATCCATAGTTG
CCTGACTCCCCGTCGTGTAGATAACTACGATACGGGAGGGCTTACCATCTGGCCCCAGTGCTGCAATGAT
ACCGCGAGAACCACGCTCACCGGCTCCAGATTTATCAGCAATAAACCAGCCAGCCGGAAGGGCCGAGCGC
AGAAGTGGTCCTGCAACTTTATCCGCCTCCATCCAGTCTATTAATTGTTGCCGGGAAGCTAGAGTAAGTA
GTTCGCCAGTTAATAGTTTGCGCAACGTTGTTGCCATTGCTACAGGCATCGTGGTGTCACGCTCGTCGTT
TGGTATGGCTTCATTCAGCTCCGGTTCCCAACGATCAAGGCGAGTTACATGATCCCCCATGTTGTGCAAA
AAAGCGGTTAGCTCCTTCGGTCCTCCGATCGTTGTCAGAAGTAAGTTGGCCGCAGTGTTATCACTCATGG
TTATGGCAGCACTGCATAATTCTCTTACTGTCATGCCATCCGTAAGATGCTTTTCTGTGACTGGTGAGTA
CTCAACCAAGTCATTCTGAGAATAGTGTATGCGGCGACCGAGTTGCTCTTGCCCGGCGTCAATACGGGAT
AATACCGCGCCACATAGCAGAACTTTAAAAGTGCTCATCATTGGAAAACGTTCTTCGGGGCGAAAACTCT
CAAGGATCTTACCGCTGTTGAGATCCAGTTCGATGTAACCCACTCGTGCACCCAACTGATCTTCAGCATC
TTTTACTTTCACCAGCGTTTCTGGGTGAGCAAAAACAGGAAGGCAAAATGCCGCAAAAAAGGGAATAAGG
GCGACACGGAAATGTTGAATACTCATACTCTTCCTTTTTCAATATTATTGAAGCATTTATCAGGGTTATT
GTCTCATGAGCGGATACATATTTGAATGTAGCTCCGAATTTCTCGAGGGCTTGTCGACGACGGCGGTCTC
CGTCGTCAGGATCATGAATTCGACCCGCCTGCCACCATGACCGAGTACAAGCCCACGGTGCGCCTCGCCA
CCCGCGACGACGTCCCCCGGGCCGTACGCACCCTCGCCGCCGCGTTCGCCGACTACCCCGCCACGCGCCA
CACCGTCGACCCGGACCGCCACATCGAGCGGGTCACCGAGCTGCAAGAACTCTTCCTCACGCGCGTCGGG
CTCGACATCGGCAAGGTGTGGGTCGCGGACGACGGCGCCGCGGTGGCGGTCTGGACCACGCCGGAGAGCG
TCGAAGCGGGGGCGGTGTTCGCCGAGATCGGCCCGCGCATGGCCGAGTTGAGCGGTTCCCGGCTGGCCGC
GCAGCAACAGATGGAAGGCCTCCTGGCGCCGCACCGGCCCAAGGAGCCCGCGTGGTTCCTGGCCACCGTC
GGCGTCTCGCCCGACCACCAGGGCAAGGGTCTGGGCAGCGCCGTCGTGCTCCCCGGAGTGGAGGCGGCCG
AGCGCGCCGGGGTGCCCGCCTTCCTGGAGACATCCGCGCCCCGCAACCTCCCCTTCTACGAGCGGCTCGG
CTTCACCGTCACCGCCGACGTCGAGGTGCCCGAAGGACCGCGCACCTGGTGCATGACCCGCAAGCCCGGT
GCCTGATACGCGTGAATTCACTCCTCAGGTGCAGGCTGCCTATCAGAAGGTGGTGGCTGGTGTGGCCAAT
GCCCTGGCTCACAAATACCACTGAGATCTTTTTCCCTCTGCCAAAAATTATGGGGACATCATGAAGCCCC
TTGAGCATCTGACTTCTGGCTAATAAAGGAAATTTATTTTCATTGCAATAGTGTGTTGGAATTTTTTGTG
TCTCTCACTCGGAAGGACATATGGGAGGGCAAATCATTTAAAACATCAGAATGAGTATTTGGTTTAGAGT
TTGGCAACATATGCCCATATGCTGGCTGCCATGAACAAAGGTTGGCTATAAAGAGGTCATCAGTATATGA
AACAGCCCCCTGCTGTCCATTCCTTATTCCATAGAAAAGCCTTGACTTGAGGTTAGATTTTTTTTATATT
TTGTTTTGTGTTATTTTTTTCTTTAACATCCCTAAAATTTTCCTTACATGTTTTACTAGCCAGATTTTTC
CTCCTCTCCTGACTACTCCCAGTCATAGCTGTCCCTCTTCTCTTATGGAGATCCCTCGACCTGCAGCCCA
AGCTTGAATTCTCTAGAATTACCCTGTTATCCCTATGCTTGGTTTACCGAGCTCTTATTGGTTTTCAAAC
TTCATTGACTGTGCCCAACGCGCCTGGGAGCTCACGGGGACAGCCCCCCCCCAAAGCCCCCAGGGATGTA
ATTACGTCCCTCCCCCGCTAGGGGGCAGCAGCGAGCCGCCCGGGGCTCCGCTCCGGTCCGGCGCTCCCCC
CGCATCCCCGAGCCGGCAGCGTGCGGGGACAGCCCGGGCACGGGGAAGGTGGCACGGGATCGCTTTCCTC
TGAACGCTTCTCGCTGCTCTTTGAGCCTGCAGACACCTGGGGGGATACGGGGAAAAAGCTAGGCTGAAAG
ACCGGTTCTTAGAATGACACGCGCCTGGGAGCTCACGGGGACAGCCCCCCCCCAAAGCCCCCAGGGATGT
AATTACGTCCCTCCCCCGCTAGGGGGCAGCAGCGAGCCGCCCGGGGCTCCGCTCCGGTCCGGCGCTCCCC
CCGCATCCCCGAGCCGGCAGCGTGCGGGGACAGCCCGGGCACGGGGAAGGTGGCACGGGATCGCTTTCCT
CTGAACGCTTCTCGCTGCTCTTTGAGCCTGCAGACACCTGGGGGGATACGGGGAAAAAGCTAACTTCTGA
GACGACAACTTTGTATAGAAAAGTTGGCTCCGAATTCGCCCTTGACAGCAGAGATCCAGTTTGGTTAATT
AATTGGCTCCGGTGCCCGTCAGTGGGCAGAGCGCACATCGCCCACAGTCCCCGAGAAGTTGTGGGGAGGG
GTCGGCAATTGAACCGGTGCCTAGAGAAGGTGGCGCGGGGTAAACTGGGAAAGTGATGTCGTGTACTGGC
TCCGCCTTTTTCCCGAGGGTGGGGGAGAACCGTATATAAGTGCAGTAGTCGCCGTGAACGTTCTTTTTCG
CAACGGGTTTGCCGCCAGAACACAGGTAAGTGCCGTGTGTGGTTCCCGCGGGCCTGGCCTCTTTACGGGT
TATGGCCCTTGCGTGCCTTGAATTACTTCCACCTGGCTGCAGTACGTGATTCTTGATCCCGAGCTTCGGG
TTGGAAGTGGGTGGGAGAGTTCGAGGCCTTGCGCTTAAGGAGCCCCTTCGCCTCGTGCTTGAGTTGAGGC
CTGGCCTGGGCGCTGGGGCCGCCGCGTGCGAATCTGGTGGCACCTTCGCGCCTGTCTCGCTGCTTTCGAT
AAGTCTCTAGCCATTTAAAATTTTTGATGACCTGCTGCGACGCTTTTTTTCTGGCAAGATAGTCTTGTAA
ATGCGGGCCAAGATCTGCACACTGGTATTTCGGTTTTTGGGGCCGCGGGCGGCGACGGGGCCCGTGCGTC
CCAGCGCACATGTTCGGCGAGGCGGGGCCTGCGAGCGCGGCCACCGAGAATCGGACGGGGGTAGTCTCAA
GCTGGCCGGCCTGCTCTGGTGCCTGGCCTCGCGCCGCCGTGTATCGCCCCGCCCTGGGCGGCAAGGCTGG
CCCGGTCGGCACCAGTTGCGTGAGCGGAAAGATGGCCGCTTCCCGGCCCTGCTGCAGGGAGCTCAAAATG
GAGGACGCGGCGCTCGGGAGAGCGGGCGGGTGAGTCACCCACACAAAGGAAAAGGGCCTTTCCGTCCTCA
GCCGTCGCTTCATGTGACTCCACGGAGTACCGGGCGCCGTCCAGGCACCTCGATTAGTTCTCGAGCTTTT
GGAGTACGTCGTCTTTAGGTTGGGGGGAGGGGTTTTATGCGATGGAGTTTCCCCACACTGAGTGGGTGGA
GACTGAAGTTAGGCCAGCTTGGCACTTGATGTAATTCTCCTTGGAATTTGCCCTTTTTGAGTTTGGATCT
TGGTTCATTCTCAAGCCTCAGACAGTGGTTCAAAGTTTTTTTCTTCCATTTCAGGTGTCGTGAGAAGGGC
GAATTCGACCCAAGTTTGTACAAAAAAGCAGGCTGGATCCAGGTGCCACCATGGTGAGCGAGCTGATTAA
GGAGAACATGCACATGAAGCTGTACATGGAGGGCACCGTGAACAACCACCACTTCAAGTGCACATCCGAG
GGCGAAGGCAAGCCCTACGAGGGCACCCAGACCATGAGAATCAAGGCGGTCGAGGGCGGCCCTCTCCCCT
TCGCCTTCGACATCCTGGCTACCAGCTTCATGTACGGCAGCAAAACCTTCATCAACCACACCCAGGGCAT
CCCCGACTTCTTTAAGCAGTCCTTCCCCGAGGGCTTCACATGGGAGAGAGTCACCACATACGAAGATGGG
GGCGTGCTGACCGCTACCCAGGACACCAGCCTCCAGGACGGCTGCCTCATCTACAACGTCAAGATCAGAG
GGGTGAACTTCCCATCCAACGGCCCTGTGATGCAGAAGAAAACACTCGGCTGGGAGGCCTCCACCGAGAC
ACTGTACCCCGCTGACGGCGGCCTGGAAGGCAGAGCCGACATGGCCCTGAAGCTCGTGGGCGGGGGCCAC
CTGATCTGCAACCTTAAGACCACATACAGATCCAAGAAACCCGCTAAGAACCTCAAGATGCCCGGCGTCT
ACTATGTGGACAGGAGACTGGAAAGAATCAAGGAGGCCGACAAAGAGACATACGTCGAGCAGCACGAGGT
GGCTGTGGCCAGATACTGCGACCTCCCTAGCAAACTGGGGCACAAACTTAATTGAGAATTCTACCACCCA
GCTTTCTTGTACAAAGTGGTACGTCTCAAGACCAGAGGTCTCTGCTTCACGTGCCTGTAAACCATGATGT
GCTGCTATGTAAACCATGATGTGCTGCTATGTAAACCATGATGTGCTGCTATGTAAACCATGATGTGCTG
CTACAACCAGAAGAGACCTGTGCTTCACTCCTCAGGTGCAGGCTGCCTATCAGAAGGTGGTGGCTGGTGT
GGCCAATGCCCTGGCTCACAAATACCACTGAGATCTTTTTCCCTCTGCCAAAAATTATGGGGACATCATG
AAGCCCCTTGAGCATCTGACTTCTGGCTAATAAAGGAAATTTATTTTCATTGCAATAGTGTGTTGGAATT
TTTTGTGTCTCTCACTCGGAAGGACATATGGGAGGGCAAATCATTTAAAACATCAGAATGAGTATTTGGT
TTAGAGTTTGGCAACATATGCCCATATGCTGGCTGCCATGAACAAAGGTTGGCTATAAAGAGGTCATCAG
TATATGAAACAGCCCCCTGCTGTCCATTCCTTATTCCATAGAAAAGCCTTGACTTGAGGTTAGATTTTTT
TTATATTTTGTTTTGTGTTATTTTTTTCTTTAACATCCCTAAAATTTTCCTTACATGTTTTACTAGCCAG
ATTTTTCCTCCTCTCCTGACTACTCCCAGTCATAGCTGTCCCTCTTCTCTTATGGAGATCCCGAGCGGTG
CGTTTTTATGCTTGTAGTATTGTATAATGTTTTTAAGATCCAAGCTTCTGACCTCTTCTCTTCCTCCCAC
AGGGCCTCGAGACAATTGCATCGATGGTACCAGTGAAAGTCTGCAATGAATTCGAGTTGGCGCGCCTGTC
ATTCTAAATCTCTCTTTCAGCCTAAAGCTTTTTCCCCGTATCCCCCCAGGTGTCTGCAGGCTCAAAGAGC
AGCGAGAAGCGTTCAGAGGAAAGCGATCCCGTGCCACCTTCCCCGTGCCCGGGCTGTCCCCGCACGCTGC
CGGCTCGGGGATGCGGGGGGAGCGCCGGACCGGAGCGGAGCCCCGGGCGGCTCGCTGCTGCCCCCTAGCG
GGGGAGGGACGTAATTACATCCCTGGGGGCTTTGGGAGGGGGCTGTCCCCGTGAGCTCCCAGGCGCGCCT
GTCATTCTAAATCTCTCTTTCAGCCTAAAGCTTTTTCCCCGTATCCCCCCAGGTGTCTGCAGGCTCAAAG
AGCAGCGAGAAGCGTTCAGAGGAAAGCGATCCCGTGCCACCTTCCCCGTGCCCGGGCTGTCCCCGCACGC
TGCCGGCTCGGGGATGCGGGGGGAGCGCCGGACCGGAGCGGAGCCCCGGGCGGCTCGCTGCTGCCCCCTA
GCGGGGGAGGGACGTAATTACATCCCTGGGGGCTTTGGGGGGGGGCTGTCCCCGTGAGCTCCCAGGCGCG
CCAACTCGGTACCGTATCGATGTCGACGTTAACGCTAGTGATATCAACTTTGTATAGAAAAGTTGGCTCC
GAATTCGCCCTTGACAGCAGAGATCCAGTTTGGTTAATTAATTGGCTCCGGTGCCCGTCAGTGGGCAGAG
CGCACATCGCCCACAGTCCCCGAGAAGTTGTGGGGAGGGGTCGGCAATTGAACCGGTGCCTAGAGAAGGT
GGCGCGGGGTAAACTGGGAAAGTGATGTCGTGTACTGGCTCCGCCTTTTTCCCGAGGGTGGGGGAGAACC
GTATATAAGTGCAGTAGTCGCCGTGAACGTTCTTTTTCGCAACGGGTTTGCCGCCAGAACACAGGTAAGT
GCCGTGTGTGGTTCCCGCGGGCCTGGCCTCTTTACGGGTTATGGCCCTTGCGTGCCTTGAATTACTTCCA
CCTGGCTGCAGTACGTGATTCTTGATCCCGAGCTTCGGGTTGGAAGTGGGTGGGAGAGTTCGAGGCCTTG
CGCTTAAGGAGCCCCTTCGCCTCGTGCTTGAGTTGAGGCCTGGCCTGGGCGCTGGGGCCGCCGCGTGCGA
ATCTGGTGGCACCTTCGCGCCTGTCTCGCTGCTTTCGATAAGTCTCTAGCCATTTAAAATTTTTGATGAC
CTGCTGCGACGCTTTTTTTCTGGCAAGATAGTCTTGTAAATGCGGGCCAAGATCTGCACACTGGTATTTC
GGTTTTTGGGGCCGCGGGCGGCGACGGGGCCCGTGCGTCCCAGCGCACATGTTCGGCGAGGCGGGGCCTG
CGAGCGCGGCCACCGAGAATCGGACGGGGGTAGTCTCAAGCTGGCCGGCCTGCTCTGGTGCCTGGCCTCG
CGCCGCCGTGTATCGCCCCGCCCTGGGCGGCAAGGCTGGCCCGGTCGGCACCAGTTGCGTGAGCGGAAAG
ATGGCCGCTTCCCGGCCCTGCTGCAGGGAGCTCAAAATGGAGGACGCGGCGCTCGGGAGAGCGGGCGGGT
GAGTCACCCACACAAAGGAAAAGGGCCTTTCCGTCCTCAGCCGTCGCTTCATGTGACTCCACGGAGTACC
GGGCGCCGTCCAGGCACCTCGATTAGTTCTCGAGCTTTTGGAGTACGTCGTCTTTAGGTTGGGGGGAGGG
GTTTTATGCGATGGAGTTTCCCCACACTGAGTGGGTGGAGACTGAAGTTAGGCCAGCTTGGCACTTGATG
TAATTCTCCTTGGAATTTGCCCTTTTTGAGTTTGGATCTTGGTTCATTCTCAAGCCTCAGACAGTGGTTC
AAAGTTTTTTTCTTCCATTTCAGGTGTCGTGAGAAGGGCGAATTCGACCCAAGTTTGTACAAAAAAGCAG
GCTCGCCACCATGGTGAGCAAGGGCGAGGAGCTGTTCACCGGGGTGGTGCCCATCCTGGTCGAGCTGGAC
GGCGACGTAAACGGCCACAAGTTCAGCGTGAGGGGCGAGGGCGAGGGCGATGCCACCAACGGCAAGCTGA
CCCTGAAGTTCATCTGCACCACCGGCAAGCTGCCCGTGCCCTGGCCCACCCTCGTGACCACCCTGAGCCA
CGGCGTGCAGTGCTTCGCCCGCTACCCCGACCACATGAAGCAGCACGACTTCTTCAAGTCCGCCATGCCC
GAAGGCTACGTCCAGGAGCGCACCATCTTCTTCAAGGACGACGGCACCTACAAGACCCGCGCCGAGGTGA
AGTTCGAGGGCGACACCCTAGTGAACCGCATCGAGCTGAAGGGCGTCGACTTCAAGGAGGACGGCAACAT
CCTGGGGCACAAGCTGGAGTACAACTTCAACAGCCACAACATCTATATCATGGCCGTCAAGCAGAAGAAC
GGCATCAAGGTGAACTTCAAGATCCGCCACAACGTGGAGGACGGCAGCGTGCAGCTCGCCGACCACTACC
AGCAGAACACCCCCATCGGCGACGGCCCCGTGCTGCTGCCCGACAGCCACTACCTGAGCACCCAGTCCGT
GCTGAGCAAAGACCCCAACGAGAAGCGCGATCACATGGTCCTGCTGGAGTTCCGCACCGCCGCCGGGATC
ACTCTCGGCATGGACGAGCTGTACAAGTAATACCACCCAGCTTTCTTGTACAAAGTGGTACGCGTGAATT
CACTCCTCAGGTGCAGGCTGCCTATCAGAAGGTGGTGGCTGGTGTGGCCAATGCCCTGGCTCACAAATAC
CACTGAGATCTTTTTCCCTCTGCCAAAAATTATGGGGACATCATGAAGCCCCTTGAGCATCTGACTTCTG
GCTAATAAAGGAAATTTATTTTCATTGCAATAGTGTGTTGGAATTTTTTGTGTCTCTCACTCGGAAGGAC
ATATGGGAGGGCAAATCATTTAAAACATCAGAATGAGTATTTGGTTTAGAGTTTGGCAACATATGCCCAT
ATGCTGGCTGCCATGAACAAAGGTTGGCTATAAAGAGGTCATCAGTATATGAAACAGCCCCCTGCTGTCC
ATTCCTTATTCCATAGAAAAGCCTTGACTTGAGGTTAGATTTTTTTTATATTTTGTTTTGTGTTATTTTT
TTCTTTAACATCCCTAAAATTTTCCTTACATGTTTTACTAGCCAGATTTTTCCTCCTCTCCTGACTACTC
CCAGTCATAGCTGTCCCTCTTCTCTTATGGAGATCCCTCGACCTGCAGCCCAAGCTTGGCGTAATCATGG
TCATAGCTGTTTCCTGTGTGAAATTGTTATCCGCTCACAATTCCACACAACATACGAGCCGGAAGCATAA
AGTGTAAAGCCTGGGGTGCCTAATGAGTGAGCTAACTCACATTAATTGCGTTGCGCTCACTGCCCGCTTT
CCAGTCGGGAAACCTGTCGTGCCAGCGGATCGACAGTACTAAGCTTGGTCTAATACCCAATCTCTCGTCT
TATCCAGATGTTTTATACGCCTCTGGCCCGTGTCTCAAAATCTCTGATGTTACATTGCACAAGATAAAAT
AATATCATCATGAACAATAAAACTGTCTGCTTACATAAACAGTAATACAAGGGGTGTTATGAGCCATATT
CAACGGGAAACGTCGAGGCCGCGATTAAATTCCAACATGGATGCTGATTTATATGGGTATAAATGGGCTC
GCGATAATGTCGGGCAATCAGGTGCGACAATCTATCGCTTGTATGGGAAGCCCGATGCGCCAGAGTTGTT
TCTGAAACATGGCAAAGGTAGCGTTGCCAATGATGTTACAGATGAGATGGTCAGACTAAACTGGCTGACG
GAATTTATGCCTCTTCCGACCATCAAGCATTTTATCCGTACTCCTGATGATGCATGGTTACTCACCACTG
CGATCCCCGGAAAAACAGCATTCCAGGTATTAGAAGAATATCCTGATTCAGGTGAAAATATTGTTGATGC
GCTGGCAGTGTTCCTGCGCCGGTTGCATTCGATTCCTGTTTGTAATTGTCCTTTTAACAGCGATCGCGTA
TTTCGTCTCGCTCAGGCGCAATCACGAATGAATAACGGTTTGGTTGATGCGAGTGATTTTGATGACGAGC
GTAATGGCTGGCCTGTTGAACAAGTCTGGAAAGAAATGCATAAACTTTTGCCATTCTCACCGGATTCAGT
CGTCACTCATGGTGATTTCTCACTTGATAACCTTATTTTTGACGAGGGGAAATTAATAGGTTGTATTGAT
GTTGGACGAGTCGGAATCGCAGACCGATACCAGGATCTTGCCATCCTATGGAACTGCCTCGGTGAGTTTT
CTCCTTCATTACAGAAACGGCTTTTTCAAAAATATGGTATTGATAATCCTGATATGAATAAATTGCAGTT
TCATTTGATGCTCGATGAGTTTTTCTAATCAGAATTGGTTAATTGGTTGTAACACTGGCAGAGCATTACG
CTGACTTGACGGGACGGCGCAAGCTCATGACCAAAATCCCTTAACGTGAGTTACGCGTCGTTCCACTGAG
CGTCAGAGGTATCACTAGTATTACAGAGGTAAGTTATAACAGTCGCCTAACCC
