>Addgene plasmid #103269 | LSB-hsa-miR-15b-5p | depositor partial sequence | sequence record 195588 | hsa-miR-15b-5p target
TGTAAACCATGATGTGCTGCTA
