>Addgene plasmid #103269 | LSB-hsa-miR-15b-5p | addgene partial sequence | sequence record 270192 | mKate2-F 5'-ACCCGCTAAGAACCTCAAGA-3'
TCAAGGAGGCCGACAAAGAGACATACGTCGAGCAGCACGAGGTGGCTGTGGCCAGATACTGCGACCTCCC
TAGCAAACTGGGGCACAAACTTAATTGAGAATTCTACCACCCAGCTTTCTTGTACAAAGTGGTACGTCTC
AAGACCAGAGGTCTCTGCTTCACGTGCCTGTAAACCATGATGTGCTGCTATGTAAACCATGATGTGCTGC
TATGTAAACCATGATGTGCTGCTATGTAAACCATGATGTGCTGCTACAACCAGAAGAGACCTGTGCTTCA
CTCCTCAGGTGCAGGCTGCCTATCAGAAGGTGGTGGCTGGTGTGGCCAATGCCCTGGCTCACAAATACCA
CTGAGATCTTTTTCCCTCTGCCAAAAATTATGGGGACATCATGAAGCCCCTTGAGCATCTGACTTCTGGC
TAATAAAGGAAATTTATTTTCATTGCAATAGTGTGTTGGAATTTTTTGTGTCTCTCACTCGGAAGGACAT
ATGGGAGGGCAAATCATTTAAAACATCAGAATGAGTATTTGGTTTAGAGTTTGGCAACATATGCCCATAT
GCTGGCTGCCATGAACAAAGGTTGGCTATAAAGAGGTCATCAGTATATGAAACAGCCCCCTGCTGTCCAT
TCCTTATTCCATAGAAAAGCCTTGACTTGAGG
